Addgene plasmid #183440: pOC5 Tubb3-GFP KI
Purpose: FlpOFF knock-in for beta3-tubulin GFP (amino acid position: stop codon)
Depositing lab: Harold MacGillavry. Publication: Duplex Labeling and Manipulation of Neuronal Proteins Using Sequential CRISPR/Cas9 Gene Editing. Droogers WJ, Willems J, MacGillavry HD, de Jong APH. eNeuro. 2022 Jul 18;9(4):ENEURO.0056-22.2022. doi: 10.1523/ENEURO.0056-22.2022. PubMed 35851300.
Backbone
  Vector backbone: pOC5
  Vector type: CRISPR
Growth in bacteria
  Bacterial resistance: Ampicillin, 100 μg/mL
  Growth temperature: 37°C
  Growth strain: DH5alpha
  Copy number: High Copy
Gene/Insert
  Gene/Insert name: gRNA and GFP donor
  gRNA/shRNA sequence: GCTGCGAGCAACTTCACTT
  Species: M. musculus (mouse), R. norvegicus (rat)
  Cloning method: Restriction Enzyme; 5′ cloning site unknown (unknown if destroyed)
  Sequencing primers: 5′ ctagtccgtttttagcgcgt; 3′ cgggccatttaccgtaagtt
Terms and licenses: Academic/Nonprofit Terms; Industry Terms: Not Available to Industry
Depositor comments: Please visit https://www.biorxiv.org/content/10.1101/2022.01.02.474730v1 for bioRxiv preprint.
How to cite: pOC5 Tubb3-GFP KI was a gift from Harold MacGillavry (Addgene plasmid # 183440 ; http://n2t.net/addgene:183440 ; RRID:Addgene_183440)
