[The description below was written by a language model from this plasmid's Addgene catalogue record and pLannotate feature annotations shown in this document.]
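Description:
pOC5 Tubb3-GFP KI is a small (about 4.1 kb) CRISPR knock-in plasmid built on the pOC5 backbone, designed to tag endogenous beta3-tubulin (Tubb3) with GFP at the stop codon, that is, at the C-terminus. The target is listed for mouse and rat. It is maintained in E. coli as a high-copy plasmid through a ColE1/pUC-type origin with ampicillin selection (AmpR under its own bla promoter), and it also carries an f1 phage origin. A single AAV2 inverted terminal repeat is annotated downstream of the payload, along with short fragments of CMV enhancer, bom and rop that appear to be backbone remnants. With only one ITR detected, the record does not establish that the plasmid is intended for AAV packaging.

The payload combines a guide RNA cassette with a GFP donor. A human U6 RNA polymerase III promoter drives a Streptococcus pyogenes Cas9 guide directed at Tubb3. The scaffold region is interrupted and flanked by two minimal FRT sites, one embedded within the scaffold and the other just downstream of it. This arrangement underlies the "FlpOFF" design: FLP recombinase excises the sequence between the sites, disabling the guide RNA so that editing from this plasmid stops. An EGFP coding sequence without an annotated promoter follows as the donor, so fluorescence depends on integration into the Tubb3 locus. No Cas9 gene is annotated, so the nuclease must be supplied separately. According to the associated work, such switchable vectors are used for sequential CRISPR/Cas9 editing, allowing two neuronal proteins to be labelled in the same cell.
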