Features (pLannotate 1.2.2; 16 found; start..end, strand, type, name):
     39..279     +  promoter       U6 promoter: RNA polymerase III promoter for human U6 snRNA
    307..323     +  repeat_region  DR (fragment): direct repeat for the Streptococcus pyogenes CRISPR/Cas system
    324..357     +  protein_bind   FRT (minimal): supports FLP-mediated excision but not integration (Turan and Bode, 2011) FLP recombinase from the Saccharomyces cerevisiae 2μ plasmid
    358..422     +  misc_RNA       tracrRNA (fragment): trans-activating CRISPR RNA for the Streptococcus pyogenes CRISPR/Cas9 system
    429..472     +  misc_RNA       gRNA scaffold (fragment): guide RNA scaffold for the Streptococcus pyogenes CRISPR/Cas9 system
    493..526     +  protein_bind   FRT (minimal): supports FLP-mediated excision but not integration (Turan and Bode, 2011) FLP recombinase from the Saccharomyces cerevisiae 2μ plasmid
    580..1296    +  CDS            EGFP: the original enhanced GFP (Yang et al., 1996) mammalian codon-optimized
   1343..1363    +  enhancer       CMV enhancer (fragment): human cytomegalovirus immediate early enhancer; contains an 18-bp deletion relative to the standard CMV enhancer
   1372..1512    +  repeat_region  AAV2 ITR: inverted terminal repeat of adeno-associated virus serotype 2 inverted
   1517..1568    -  misc_feature   bom (fragment): basis of mobility region from pBR322
   1587..2042    +  rep_origin     f1 ori (sequence partly withheld): f1 bacteriophage origin of replication; arrow indicates direction of (+) strand synthesis
   2043..2092    -  misc_feature   bom (fragment): basis of mobility region from pBR322
   2194..2229    -  CDS            rop (fragment): Rop protein, which maintains plasmids at low copy number; rop
   2324..2428    +  promoter       AmpR promoter: bla
   2429..3289    +  CDS            AmpR: β-lactamase; bla; confers resistance to ampicillin, carbenicillin, and related antibiotics
   3460..4048    +  rep_origin     ori: high-copy-number ColE1/pMB1/pBR322/pUC origin of replication
>Addgene plasmid #183440 | pOC5 Tubb3-GFP KI | addgene full sequence | sequence record 360118 | Addgene NGS Result
ACGGTTCCTGGCCTTTTGCTGGCCTTTTGCTCACATGTGAGGGCCTATTTCCCATGATTCCTTCATATTT
GCATATACGATACAAGGCTGTTAGAGAGATAATTGGAATTAATTTGACTGTAAACACAAAGATATTAGTA
CAAAATACGTGACGTAGAAAGTAATAATTTCTTGGGTAGTTTGCAGTTTTAAAATTATGTTTTAAAATGG
ACTATCATATGCTTACCGTAACTTGAAAGTATTTCGATTTCTTGGCTTTATATATCTTGTGGAAAGGACG
AAACACCGCTGCGAGCAACTTCACTTGTTTTAGAGCTATGCTGGAAGTTCCTATTCTCTAGAAAGTATAG
GAACTTCCAGCATAGCAAGTTAAAATAAGGCTAGTCCGTTATCAACTTGAAAAAGTGGCACCGAGTCGGT
GCTTTTTTGTTTTAGAGCTAGAAATAGCAAGTTAAAATAAGGCTAGTCCGTTTTTAGCGCGTGCGCCAAT
TCGAAGTTCCTATTCTCTAGAAAGTATAGGAACTTCTTTTTTTTTTTTCTAGAAGCTTGCTGCGAGCAAC
TTCACTTGGGGGATCAGGCGTGAGCAAGGGCGAGGAGCTGTTCACCGGGGTGGTGCCCATCCTGGTCGAG
CTGGACGGCGACGTAAACGGCCACAAGTTCAGCGTGTCCGGCGAGGGCGAGGGCGATGCCACCTACGGCA
AGCTGACCCTGAAGTTCATCTGCACCACCGGCAAGCTGCCCGTGCCCTGGCCCACCCTCGTGACCACCCT
GACCTACGGCGTGCAGTGCTTCAGCCGCTACCCCGACCACATGAAGCAGCACGACTTCTTCAAGTCCGCC
ATGCCCGAAGGCTACGTCCAGGAGCGCACCATCTTCTTCAAGGACGACGGCAACTACAAGACCCGCGCCG
AGGTGAAGTTCGAGGGCGACACCCTGGTGAACCGCATCGAGCTGAAGGGCATCGACTTCAAGGAGGACGG
CAACATCCTGGGGCACAAGCTGGAGTACAACTACAACAGCCACAACGTCTATATCATGGCCGACAAGCAG
AAGAACGGCATCAAGGTGAACTTCAAGATCCGCCACAACATCGAGGACGGCAGCGTGCAGCTCGCCGACC
ACTACCAGCAGAACACCCCCATCGGCGACGGCCCCGTGCTGCTGCCCGACAACCACTACCTGAGCACCCA
GTCCGCCCTGAGCAAAGACCCCAACGAGAAGCGCGATCACATGGTCCTGCTGGAGTTCGTGACCGCCGCC
GGGATCACTCTCGGCATGGACGAGCTGTACAAGTAATGTGCTGCGAGCAACTTCACTTGGGCTCGAGGAT
CCTAGGACGCGTTAACTTACGGTAAATGGCCCGGCGGCCGCAGGAACCCCTAGTGATGGAGTTGGCCACT
CCCTCTCTGCGCGCTCGCTCGCTCACTGAGGCCGGGCGACCAAAGGTCGCCCGACGCCCGGGCTTTGCCC
GGGCGGCCTCAGTGAGCGAGCGAGCGCGCAGCTGCCTGCAGGGGCGCCTGATGCGGTATTTTCTCCTTAC
GCATCTGTGCGGTATTTCACACCGCATA
[95 nt withheld, positions 1569-1663]
T
[46 nt withheld, positions 1665-1710]
C
[141 nt withheld, positions 1712-1852]
CCTTTGACGTTGGAGTCCACGTTCTTT
[37 nt withheld, positions 1880-1916]
ACTCTATCTCGGGCTATTCTTTTGATTTATAAGGGATTTTGCCGATTTCGGTCTATTGGTTAAAAAATGA
GCTGATTTAACAAAAATTTAACGCGAATTTTAACAAAATATTAACGTTTACAATTTTATGGTGCACTCTC
AGTACAATCTGCTCTGATGCCGCATAGTTAAGCCAGCCCCGACACCCGCCAACACCCGCTGACGCGCCCT
GACGGGCTTGTCTGCTCCCGGCATCCGCTTACAGACAAGCTGTGACCGTCTCCGGGAGCTGCATGTGTCA
GAGGTTTTCACCGTCATCACCGAAACGCGCGAGACGAAAGGGCCTCGTGATACGCCTATTTTTATAGGTT
AATGTCATGATAATAATGGTTTCTTAGACGTCAGGTGGCACTTTTCGGGGAAATGTGCGCGGAACCCCTA
TTTGTTTATTTTTCTAAATACATTCAAATATGTATCCGCTCATGAGACAATAACCCTGATAAATGCTTCA
ATAATATTGAAAAAGGAAGAGTATGAGTATTCAACATTTCCGTGTCGCCCTTATTCCCTTTTTTGCGGCA
TTTTGCCTTCCTGTTTTTGCTCACCCAGAAACGCTGGTGAAAGTAAAAGATGCTGAAGATCAGTTGGGTG
CACGAGTGGGTTACATCGAACTGGATCTCAACAGCGGTAAGATCCTTGAGAGTTTTCGCCCCGAAGAACG
TTTTCCAATGATGAGCACTTTTAAAGTTCTGCTATGTGGCGCGGTATTATCCCGTATTGACGCCGGGCAA
GAGCAACTCGGTCGCCGCATACACTATTCTCAGAATGACTTGGTTGAGTACTCACCAGTCACAGAAAAGC
ATCTTACGGATGGCATGACAGTAAGAGAATTATGCAGTGCTGCCATAACCATGAGTGATAACACTGCGGC
CAACTTACTTCTGACAACGATCGGAGGACCGAAGGAGCTAACCGCTTTTTTGCACAACATGGGGGATCAT
GTAACTCGCCTTGATCGTTGGGAACCGGAGCTGAATGAAGCCATACCAAACGACGAGCGTGACACCACGA
TGCCTGTAGCAATGGCAACAACGTTGCGCAAACTATTAACTGGCGAACTACTTACTCTAGCTTCCCGGCA
ACAATTAATAGACTGGATGGAGGCGGATAAAGTTGCAGGACCACTTCTGCGCTCGGCCCTTCCGGCTGGC
TGGTTTATTGCTGATAAATCTGGAGCCGGTGAGCGTGGAAGCCGCGGTATCATTGCAGCACTGGGGCCAG
ATGGTAAGCCCTCCCGTATCGTAGTTATCTACACGACGGGGAGTCAGGCAACTATGGATGAACGAAATAG
ACAGATCGCTGAGATAGGTGCCTCACTGATTAAGCATTGGTAACTGTCAGACCAAGTTTACTCATATATA
CTTTAGATTGATTTAAAACTTCATTTTTAATTTAAAAGGATCTAGGTGAAGATCCTTTTTGATAATCTCA
TGACCAAAATCCCTTAACGTGAGTTTTCGTTCCACTGAGCGTCAGACCCCGTAGAAAAGATCAAAGGATC
TTCTTGAGATCCTTTTTTTCTGCGCGTAATCTGCTGCTTGCAAACAAAAAAACCACCGCTACCAGCGGTG
GTTTGTTTGCCGGATCAAGAGCTACCAACTCTTTTTCCGAAGGTAACTGGCTTCAGCAGAGCGCAGATAC
CAAATACTGTTCTTCTAGTGTAGCCGTAGTTAGGCCACCACTTCAAGAACTCTGTAGCACCGCCTACATA
CCTCGCTCTGCTAATCCTGTTACCAGTGGCTGCTGCCAGTGGCGATAAGTCGTGTCTTACCGGGTTGGAC
TCAAGACGATAGTTACCGGATAAGGCGCAGCGGTCGGGCTGAACGGGGGGTTCGTGCACACAGCCCAGCT
TGGAGCGAACGACCTACACCGAACTGAGATACCTACAGCGTGAGCTATGAGAAAGCGCCACGCTTCCCGA
AGGGAGAAAGGCGGACAGGTATCCGGTAAGCGGCAGGGTCGGAACAGGAGAGCGCACGAGGGAGCTTCCA
GGGGGAAACGCCTGGTATCTTTATAGTCCTGTCGGGTTTCGCCACCTCTGACTTGAGCGTCGATTTTTGT
GATGCTCGTCAGGGGGGCGGAGCCTATGGAAAAACGCCAGCAACGCGGCCTTTTT
